Addgene plasmid #163207: Q5WIP4
Purpose: Inducible expression of UniProt identifier Q5WIP4
Depositing lab: Martin Engqvist. Depositing organization: Chalmers University of Technology. Publication: Experimental and computational investigation of enzyme functional annotations uncovers misannotation in the EC 1.1.3.15 enzyme class. Rembeza E, Engqvist MKM. PLoS Comput Biol. 2021 Sep 23;17(9):e1009446. doi: 10.1371/journal.pcbi.1009446. eCollection 2021 Sep. PubMed 34555022.
Backbone
  Vector backbone: pET21a(+)
  Vector type: Bacterial Expression
Growth in bacteria
  Bacterial resistance: Ampicillin, 100 μg/mL
  Growth temperature: 37°C
  Growth strain: DH5alpha
  Copy number: High Copy
Gene/Insert
  Gene/Insert name: Q5WIP4 (alt name: D-lactate dehydrogenase)
  Species: Bacillus clausii
  Promoter: T7
  Tag / fusion protein: T7 (N terminal on backbone); 10xHis (C terminal on backbone)
  Cloning method: Unknown
  Sequencing primers: 5′ T7; 3′ T7-term
Terms and licenses: Academic/Nonprofit Terms; Industry Terms: Not Available to Industry
Depositor comments: Insert name is a UniProt identifier
How to cite: Q5WIP4 was a gift from Martin Engqvist (Addgene plasmid # 163207 ; http://n2t.net/addgene:163207 ; RRID:Addgene_163207)
