[The description below was written by a language model from this plasmid's Addgene catalogue record and pLannotate feature annotations shown in this document.]
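Description:
Q5WIP4 is a bacterial expression plasmid built on the pET21a(+) backbone for inducible production of the Bacillus clausii protein with that UniProt identifier, which is annotated as a D-lactate dehydrogenase. The 6,771 nt plasmid replicates in E. coli from a ColE1/pMB1-type origin and is selected with ampicillin through the bla β-lactamase gene. The catalogue lists it as high copy, although the backbone retains the rop gene and the bom mobility region from pBR322, elements associated with more moderate copy number. An f1 origin is also present, along with short tetracycline-resistance gene fragments that are non-functional remnants of the pBR322 lineage.

The expression cassette follows the standard pET layout: a T7 promoter immediately followed by a lac operator, then the strong T7 gene 10 ribosome binding site, with a T7 terminator downstream. The plasmid-borne lacI gene, under its own promoter, supplies the repressor that keeps the cassette silent until IPTG or lactose is added, and transcription requires a host that provides T7 RNA polymerase. The feature table does not annotate the insert itself, but the unannotated stretch between the RBS and the polyhistidine tag is where the coding sequence lies. The catalogue records an N-terminal T7 tag and a C-terminal 10xHis tag. The annotation detects a 9xHis motif spanning the sequence origin, consistent with that tag, and does not separately call the T7 tag. A short fragment resembling a T7 gene 10B-derived solubility tag is also called just before the terminator. The His tag allows metal-affinity purification, and the associated publication indicates the construct was made to test enzyme functional annotations experimentally within the EC 1.1.3.15 class.
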