Features (pLannotate 1.2.2; 18 found; start..end, strand, type, name):
     28..77      +  CDS            SET1 (fragment): solubility-enhancement tag derived from T7 phage gene 10B
     85..132     +  terminator     T7 terminator: transcription terminator for bacteriophage T7 RNA polymerase
    169..624     +  rep_origin     f1 ori (sequence partly withheld): f1 bacteriophage origin of replication; arrow indicates direction of (+) strand synthesis
    651..755     +  promoter       AmpR promoter: bla
    756..1616    +  CDS            AmpR: β-lactamase; bla; confers resistance to ampicillin, carbenicillin, and related antibiotics
   1787..2375    +  rep_origin     ori: high-copy-number ColE1/pMB1/pBR322/pUC origin of replication
   2561..2703    -  misc_feature   bom: basis of mobility region from pBR322
   2805..2996    -  CDS            rop: Rop protein, which maintains plasmids at low copy number; rop
   3013..3393    +  CDS            YPB1_ECOLX: Protein predicted: Swiss-Prot protein existence level 4. From Escherichia coli.
   3465..3756    -  CDS            TcR (fragment): tetracycline efflux protein; tet; confers resistance to tetracycline
   3771..3792    -  protein_bind   CAP binding site: CAP binding activates transcription in the presence of cAMP. E. coli catabolite activator protein
   3805..4887    -  CDS            lacI: lac repressor; lacI; The lac repressor binds to the lac operator to inhibit transcription in E. coli. This inhibition can be relieved by adding lactose or isopropyl-β-D-thiogalactopyranoside (IPTG).
   4888..4965    -  promoter       lacI promoter: lacI
   4973..5252    -  CDS            TcR (fragment): tetracycline efflux protein; tet; confers resistance to tetracycline
   5274..5292    +  promoter       T7 promoter: promoter for bacteriophage T7 RNA polymerase
   5293..5317    +  protein_bind   lac operator: The lac repressor binds to the lac operator to inhibit transcription in E. coli. This inhibition can be relieved by adding lactose or isopropyl-β-D-thiogalactopyranoside (IPTG). lac repressor encoded by lacI
   5332..5354    +  RBS            RBS: efficient ribosome binding site from bacteriophage T7 gene 10 (Olins and Rangwala, 1989)
   6760..15      +  CDS            9xHis (across the origin): 9xHis affinity tag
>Addgene plasmid #163207 | Q5WIP4 | depositor full sequence | sequence record 316287 | Full Sequence
CACCACCACCACCACCACTGAGATCCGGCTGCTAACAAAGCCCGAAAGGAAGCTGAGTTGGCTGCTGCCA
CCGCTGAGCAATAACTAGCATAACCCCTTGGGGCCTCTAAACGGGTCTTGAGGGGTTTTTTGCTGAAAGG
AGGAACTATATCCGGATTGGCGAATGGG
[124 nt withheld, positions 169-292]
C
[91 nt withheld, positions 294-384]
A
[49 nt withheld, positions 386-434]
CCTTTGACGTTGGAGTCCACGTTCTTT
[37 nt withheld, positions 462-498]
ACCCTATCTCGGTCTATTCTTTTGATTTATAAGGGATTTTGCCGATTTCGGCCTATTGGTTAAAAAATGA
GCTGATTTAACAAAAATTTAACGCGAATTTTAACAAAATATTAACGTTTACAATTTCAGGTGGCACTTTT
CGGGGAAATGTGCGCGGAACCCCTATTTGTTTATTTTTCTAAATACATTCAAATATGTATCCGCTCATGA
GACAATAACCCTGATAAATGCTTCAATAATATTGAAAAAGGAAGAGTATGAGTATTCAACATTTCCGTGT
CGCCCTTATTCCCTTTTTTGCGGCATTTTGCCTTCCTGTTTTTGCTCACCCAGAAACGCTGGTGAAAGTA
AAAGATGCTGAAGATCAGTTGGGTGCACGAGTGGGTTACATCGAACTGGATCTCAACAGCGGTAAGATCC
TTGAGAGTTTTCGCCCCGAAGAACGTTTTCCAATGATGAGCACTTTTAAAGTTCTGCTATGTGGCGCGGT
ATTATCCCGTATTGACGCCGGGCAAGAGCAACTCGGTCGCCGCATACACTATTCTCAGAATGACTTGGTT
GAGTACTCACCAGTCACAGAAAAGCATCTTACGGATGGCATGACAGTAAGAGAATTATGCAGTGCTGCCA
TAACCATGAGTGATAACACTGCGGCCAACTTACTTCTGACAACGATCGGAGGACCGAAGGAGCTAACCGC
TTTTTTGCACAACATGGGGGATCATGTAACTCGCCTTGATCGTTGGGAACCGGAGCTGAATGAAGCCATA
CCAAACGACGAGCGTGACACCACGATGCCTGCAGCAATGGCAACAACGTTGCGCAAACTATTAACTGGCG
AACTACTTACTCTAGCTTCCCGGCAACAATTAATAGACTGGATGGAGGCGGATAAAGTTGCAGGACCACT
TCTGCGCTCGGCCCTTCCGGCTGGCTGGTTTATTGCTGATAAATCTGGAGCCGGTGAGCGTGGGTCTCGC
GGTATCATTGCAGCACTGGGGCCAGATGGTAAGCCCTCCCGTATCGTAGTTATCTACACGACGGGGAGTC
AGGCAACTATGGATGAACGAAATAGACAGATCGCTGAGATAGGTGCCTCACTGATTAAGCATTGGTAACT
GTCAGACCAAGTTTACTCATATATACTTTAGATTGATTTAAAACTTCATTTTTAATTTAAAAGGATCTAG
GTGAAGATCCTTTTTGATAATCTCATGACCAAAATCCCTTAACGTGAGTTTTCGTTCCACTGAGCGTCAG
ACCCCGTAGAAAAGATCAAAGGATCTTCTTGAGATCCTTTTTTTCTGCGCGTAATCTGCTGCTTGCAAAC
AAAAAAACCACCGCTACCAGCGGTGGTTTGTTTGCCGGATCAAGAGCTACCAACTCTTTTTCCGAAGGTA
ACTGGCTTCAGCAGAGCGCAGATACCAAATACTGTCCTTCTAGTGTAGCCGTAGTTAGGCCACCACTTCA
AGAACTCTGTAGCACCGCCTACATACCTCGCTCTGCTAATCCTGTTACCAGTGGCTGCTGCCAGTGGCGA
TAAGTCGTGTCTTACCGGGTTGGACTCAAGACGATAGTTACCGGATAAGGCGCAGCGGTCGGGCTGAACG
GGGGGTTCGTGCACACAGCCCAGCTTGGAGCGAACGACCTACACCGAACTGAGATACCTACAGCGTGAGC
TATGAGAAAGCGCCACGCTTCCCGAAGGGAGAAAGGCGGACAGGTATCCGGTAAGCGGCAGGGTCGGAAC
AGGAGAGCGCACGAGGGAGCTTCCAGGGGGAAACGCCTGGTATCTTTATAGTCCTGTCGGGTTTCGCCAC
CTCTGACTTGAGCGTCGATTTTTGTGATGCTCGTCAGGGGGGCGGAGCCTATGGAAAAACGCCAGCAACG
CGGCCTTTTTACGGTTCCTGGCCTTTTGCTGGCCTTTTGCTCACATGTTCTTTCCTGCGTTATCCCCTGA
TTCTGTGGATAACCGTATTACCGCCTTTGAGTGAGCTGATACCGCTCGCCGCAGCCGAACGACCGAGCGC
AGCGAGTCAGTGAGCGAGGAAGCGGAAGAGCGCCTGATGCGGTATTTTCTCCTTACGCATCTGTGCGGTA
TTTCACACCGCATATATGGTGCACTCTCAGTACAATCTGCTCTGATGCCGCATAGTTAAGCCAGTATACA
CTCCGCTATCGCTACGTGACTGGGTCATGGCTGCGCCCCGACACCCGCCAACACCCGCTGACGCGCCCTG
ACGGGCTTGTCTGCTCCCGGCATCCGCTTACAGACAAGCTGTGACCGTCTCCGGGAGCTGCATGTGTCAG
AGGTTTTCACCGTCATCACCGAAACGCGCGAGGCAGCTGCGGTAAAGCTCATCAGCGTGGTCGTGAAGCG
ATTCACAGATGTCTGCCTGTTCATCCGCGTCCAGCTCGTTGAGTTTCTCCAGAAGCGTTAATGTCTGGCT
TCTGATAAAGCGGGCCATGTTAAGGGCGGTTTTTTCCTGTTTGGTCACTGATGCCTCCGTGTAAGGGGGA
TTTCTGTTCATGGGGGTAATGATACCGATGAAACGAGAGAGGATGCTCACGATACGGGTTACTGATGATG
AACATGCCCGGTTACTGGAACGTTGTGAGGGTAAACAACTGGCGGTATGGATGCGGCGGGACCAGAGAAA
AATCACTCAGGGTCAATGCCAGCGCTTCGTTAATACAGATGTAGGTGTTCCACAGGGTAGCCAGCAGCAT
CCTGCGATGCAGATCCGGAACATAATGGTGCAGGGCGCTGACTTCCGCGTTTCCAGACTTTACGAAACAC
GGAAACCGAAGACCATTCATGTTGTTGCTCAGGTCGCAGACGTTTTGCAGCAGCAGTCGCTTCACGTTCG
CTCGCGTATCGGTGATTCATTCTGCTAACCAGTAAGGCAACCCCGCCAGCCTAGCCGGGTCCTCAACGAC
AGGAGCACGATCATGCGCACCCGTGGGGCCGCCATGCCGGCGATAATGGCCTGCTTCTCGCCGAAACGTT
TGGTGGCGGGACCAGTGACGAAGGCTTGAGCGAGGGCGTGCAAGATTCCGAATACCGCAAGCGACAGGCC
GATCATCGTCGCGCTCCAGCGAAAGCGGTCCTCGCCGAAAATGACCCAGAGCGCTGCCGGCACCTGTCCT
ACGAGTTGCATGATAAAGAAGACAGTCATAAGTGCGGCGACGATAGTCATGCCCCGCGCCCACCGGAAGG
AGCTGACTGGGTTGAAGGCTCTCAAGGGCATCGGTCGAGATCCCGGTGCCTAATGAGTGAGCTAACTTAC
ATTAATTGCGTTGCGCTCACTGCCCGCTTTCCAGTCGGGAAACCTGTCGTGCCAGCTGCATTAATGAATC
GGCCAACGCGCGGGGAGAGGCGGTTTGCGTATTGGGCGCCAGGGTGGTTTTTCTTTTCACCAGTGAGACG
GGCAACAGCTGATTGCCCTTCACCGCCTGGCCCTGAGAGAGTTGCAGCAAGCGGTCCACGCTGGTTTGCC
CCAGCAGGCGAAAATCCTGTTTGATGGTGGTTAACGGCGGGATATAACATGAGCTGTCTTCGGTATCGTC
GTATCCCACTACCGAGATATCCGCACCAACGCGCAGCCCGGACTCGGTAATGGCGCGCATTGCGCCCAGC
GCCATCTGATCGTTGGCAACCAGCATCGCAGTGGGAACGATGCCCTCATTCAGCATTTGCATGGTTTGTT
GAAAACCGGACATGGCACTCCAGTCGCCTTCCCGTTCCGCTATCGGCTGAATTTGATTGCGAGTGAGATA
TTTATGCCAGCCAGCCAGACGCAGACGCGCCGAGACAGAACTTAATGGGCCCGCTAACAGCGCGATTTGC
TGGTGACCCAATGCGACCAGATGCTCCACGCCCAGTCGCGTACCGTCTTCATGGGAGAAAATAATACTGT
TGATGGGTGTCTGGTCAGAGACATCAAGAAATAACGCCGGAACATTAGTGCAGGCAGCTTCCACAGCAAT
GGCATCCTGGTCATCCAGCGGATAGTTAATGATCAGCCCACTGACGCGTTGCGCGAGAAGATTGTGCACC
GCCGCTTTACAGGCTTCGACGCCGCTTCGTTCTACCATCGACACCACCACGCTGGCACCCAGTTGATCGG
CGCGAGATTTAATCGCCGCGACAATTTGCGACGGCGCGTGCAGGGCCAGACTGGAGGTGGCAACGCCAAT
CAGCAACGACTGTTTGCCCGCCAGTTGTTGTGCCACGCGGTTGGGAATGTAATTCAGCTCCGCCATCGCC
GCTTCCACTTTTTCCCGCGTTTTCGCAGAAACGTGGCTGGCCTGGTTCACCACGCGGGAAACGGTCTGAT
AAGAGACACCGGCATACTCTGCGACATCGTATAACGTTACTGGTTTCACATTCACCACCCTGAATTGACT
CTCTTCCGGGCGCTATCATGCCATACCGCGAAAGGTTTTGCGCCATTCGATGGTGTCCGGGATCTCGACG
CTCTCCCTTATGCGACTCCTGCATTAGGAAGCAGCCCAGTAGTAGGTTGAGGCCGTTGAGCACCGCCGCC
GCAAGGAATGGTGCATGCAAGGAGATGGCGCCCAACAGTCCCCCGGCCACGGGGCCTGCCACCATACCCA
CGCCGAAACAAGCGCTCATGAGCCCGAAGTGGCGAGCCCGATCTTCCCCATCGGTGATGTCGGCGATATA
GGCGCCAGCAACCGCACCTGTGGCGCCGGTGATGCCGGCCACGATGCGTCCGGCGTAGAGGATCGAGATC
TCGATCCCGCGAAATTAATACGACTCACTATAGGGGAATTGTGAGCGGATAACAATTCCCCTCTAGAAAT
AATTTTGTTTAACTTTAAGAAGGAGATATACATATGTCAGAGTTGGCAGAGGCACTCCAGGCTCACTTAG
GAACACAAAAGGTCACAATCAACGAGACCGCATTGGCACTGCACTCTAAAGACGAGTCATATCATACCCC
TTCAAAACCTGAGGTGGTCGCTTATCCGACCTGTACAGAAGACGTACAAGCAATAATCCAAATTGCTCAG
TCTTTCAGCGCTCCAATTTACTCGTTTGGTCTTGGAACTTCCTTAGAAGGTCATGCTATTCCTTACGAGG
GCGGTGTCAGTATCGATTTCAGCGAGATGAACAATATCATCGCTGTTAAAGAGAAAGATTTCCTTGTCAC
CGTCCAGCCTGGAGTTACCAGAAGTCAGCTTAATCAGGAATTAAAGAAATACGGACTATTCTTCCCCGTG
GATCCTGGTGCTAATGCAACGCTGGGCGGAATGGCCGCTACAAATGCATCCGGAACTACTTCTGTTAGAT
ATGGTATTATGAGAGATCAAGTAAGAGACTTAGAGGTGGTGTTAGCAGACGGAACCATAATTAGAACAGG
AAACTTGGCTGCCAAGTCTTCGTCCGGCTATCATTTAAACGGACTTTTCGTTGGTTCTGAGGGTACCTTG
GGTTGCTTCACTGAACTGACTCTCAGAGTCCACGGTATTCCAGAACACATTGTAGCTGGGAGAGCCGCAT
TCAGGACTCTTGATGATGCTGTGGCTGCCGTGGTAGCAATTCTTCAAGCTGGGATTCCAATAGCCAGGGT
CGAGTTGGTCGACGAGCCCTCAATTGCTAAAGTAAACGCTTTCTCGGATACGGCCTATAGCCAGAAGCCC
ACTTTGTTTCTCGAGTTTCATGGAAACGAGGCAGGTTTGAAGCAAGACGTCGCTTTTACTAAAGAAATGG
TTGCTGACTATGGATGTGAGGCTTTTGCTTTCGAAACAGATACTGCAGCAAGAAATAAACTGTGGGAAGC
TAGACACAATCTGGCATATGCTTACGTTCATAGCGCACCGGGTAGAAAATTGATGGTGACGGACGTTTGC
GTCCCTATTTCACAATTGGCAGATGCTATCCGTACCGCCAGAAATGCAGTTACAAGATCTCCGTTTGAGG
GTGGCATTATCGGCCACGTCGGTGACGGAAATTATCACGTACTGATAATGATAGACCCCGCTAATGCTGA
CGAGATTGAGGCTGCAAACAGACTAAATGAGGCTATCGTTAACGATGCTCTTGCTAGAGGTGGTACATGC
ACTGGTGAGCACGGCGTCGGTATCGGCAAACTCAAGTACCAGGTCCAAGAACATGGCCCTGCACTGGGAG
TCATGCAATCCATTAAACACGCACTCGACCCTGAAAACCGTATGAACCCCAACAAACTGTTGTATACCAA
AACTGAAGACGTCGTCGCAGCAGCTCTGGAACACCACCATCAC
