>Addgene plasmid #163207 | Q5WIP4 | depositor partial sequence | sequence record 316288 | insert gene sequence
ATGTCAGAGTTGGCAGAGGCACTCCAGGCTCACTTAGGAACACAAAAGGTCACAATCAACGAGACCGCAT
TGGCACTGCACTCTAAAGACGAGTCATATCATACCCCTTCAAAACCTGAGGTGGTCGCTTATCCGACCTG
TACAGAAGACGTACAAGCAATAATCCAAATTGCTCAGTCTTTCAGCGCTCCAATTTACTCGTTTGGTCTT
GGAACTTCCTTAGAAGGTCATGCTATTCCTTACGAGGGCGGTGTCAGTATCGATTTCAGCGAGATGAACA
ATATCATCGCTGTTAAAGAGAAAGATTTCCTTGTCACCGTCCAGCCTGGAGTTACCAGAAGTCAGCTTAA
TCAGGAATTAAAGAAATACGGACTATTCTTCCCCGTGGATCCTGGTGCTAATGCAACGCTGGGCGGAATG
GCCGCTACAAATGCATCCGGAACTACTTCTGTTAGATATGGTATTATGAGAGATCAAGTAAGAGACTTAG
AGGTGGTGTTAGCAGACGGAACCATAATTAGAACAGGAAACTTGGCTGCCAAGTCTTCGTCCGGCTATCA
TTTAAACGGACTTTTCGTTGGTTCTGAGGGTACCTTGGGTTGCTTCACTGAACTGACTCTCAGAGTCCAC
GGTATTCCAGAACACATTGTAGCTGGGAGAGCCGCATTCAGGACTCTTGATGATGCTGTGGCTGCCGTGG
TAGCAATTCTTCAAGCTGGGATTCCAATAGCCAGGGTCGAGTTGGTCGACGAGCCCTCAATTGCTAAAGT
AAACGCTTTCTCGGATACGGCCTATAGCCAGAAGCCCACTTTGTTTCTCGAGTTTCATGGAAACGAGGCA
GGTTTGAAGCAAGACGTCGCTTTTACTAAAGAAATGGTTGCTGACTATGGATGTGAGGCTTTTGCTTTCG
AAACAGATACTGCAGCAAGAAATAAACTGTGGGAAGCTAGACACAATCTGGCATATGCTTACGTTCATAG
CGCACCGGGTAGAAAATTGATGGTGACGGACGTTTGCGTCCCTATTTCACAATTGGCAGATGCTATCCGT
ACCGCCAGAAATGCAGTTACAAGATCTCCGTTTGAGGGTGGCATTATCGGCCACGTCGGTGACGGAAATT
ATCACGTACTGATAATGATAGACCCCGCTAATGCTGACGAGATTGAGGCTGCAAACAGACTAAATGAGGC
TATCGTTAACGATGCTCTTGCTAGAGGTGGTACATGCACTGGTGAGCACGGCGTCGGTATCGGCAAACTC
AAGTACCAGGTCCAAGAACATGGCCCTGCACTGGGAGTCATGCAATCCATTAAACACGCACTCGACCCTG
AAAACCGTATGAACCCCAACAAACTGTTGTATACCAAAACTGAAGACGTCGTCGCAGCAGCTCTGGAACA
CCACCATCAC
